Addgene plasmid #77948: PKN3 gRNA (BRDN0001146792)
Purpose: 3rd generation lentiviral gRNA plasmid targeting human PKN3
Depositing lab: John Doench & David Root. Depositing organization: Broad Institute. Publication: Optimized sgRNA design to maximize activity and minimize off-target effects of CRISPR-Cas9. Doench JG, Fusi N, Sullender M, Hegde M, Vaimberg EW, Donovan KF, Smith I, Tothova Z, Wilen C, Orchard R, Virgin HW, Listgarten J, Root DE. Nat Biotechnol. 2016 Jan 18. doi: 10.1038/nbt.3437. PubMed 26780180.
Backbone
  Vector backbone: lentiGuide-Puro
  Backbone manufacturer: Zhang Lab (Addgene plasmid # 52963)
  Vector type: Mammalian Expression, Lentiviral, CRISPR
  Selectable markers: Puromycin
Growth in bacteria
  Bacterial resistance: Ampicillin, 100 μg/mL
  Growth temperature: 37°C
  Growth strain: DH5alpha
  Copy number: High Copy
Gene/Insert
  Gene/Insert name: PKN3 (alt name: PKN3)
  gRNA/shRNA sequence: AGGGCTTCGCAGATGAACCT
  Species: H. sapiens (human)
  Entrez Gene: PKN3 (a.k.a. UTDP4-1)
  Promoter: hU6
  Cloning method: Unknown
  Sequencing primers: 5′ U6-F; 3′ pS2-R
Terms and licenses: Academic/Nonprofit Terms; Industry Terms: Not Available to Industry
Depositor comments: The gRNA was designed to target a Genbank reference sequence which has since been removed from the database. Note that this plasmid does NOT contain Cas9. It should be used in conjunction with lentiCas9-Blast (Addgene #52962) or otherwise with cell lines already expressing Cas9. Browse the full kinome gRNA library at http://www.addgene.org/pooled-library/broadgpp-human-kinome/ or visit http://www.broadinstitute.org/rnai/public/ for detailed protocols and information.
How to cite: PKN3 gRNA (BRDN0001146792) was a gift from John Doench & David Root (Addgene plasmid # 77948 ; http://n2t.net/addgene:77948 ; RRID:Addgene_77948)
