[The description below was written by a language model from this plasmid's Addgene catalogue record and pLannotate feature annotations shown in this document.]
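Description:
PKN3 gRNA (BRDN0001146792) is a third-generation lentiviral CRISPR guide plasmid built on the lentiGuide-Puro backbone, designed to deliver a single guide RNA against human PKN3. It is propagated in E. coli as a high-copy plasmid through a ColE1/pUC-type origin with ampicillin selection (AmpR), and the backbone also carries an f1 origin, an SV40 origin and poly(A) signal, and remnants of lac and T7/T3 cloning-vector sequences.

The viral genome is transcribed from an RSV promoter fused to a truncated HIV-1 5' LTR, which makes packaging Tat-independent. It includes the Ψ packaging signal with a partial gag fragment, the Rev response element for nuclear export of the full-length RNA, a cPPT/CTS element that aids nuclear import, and a self-inactivating ΔU3 3' LTR. Within this frame sit two expression units. A human U6 RNA polymerase III promoter drives the 20-nt PKN3-targeting spacer joined to the Streptococcus pyogenes Cas9 guide scaffold. Downstream, the EF-1α core promoter with its intron A drives puromycin N-acetyltransferase, followed by a WPRE to enhance transcript expression, allowing puromycin selection of transduced mammalian cells.

The plasmid does not encode Cas9, so it is meant to be used with a separate Cas9 lentivector or in cells already expressing Cas9 to disrupt PKN3. It belongs to a human kinome guide collection arising from work on optimized sgRNA design. The depositor notes that the guide was designed against a GenBank reference sequence that has since been withdrawn, so its match to current PKN3 annotations should be confirmed.
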