Features (pLannotate 1.2.2; 29 found; start..end, strand, type, name):
     14..80      +  CDS            small t antigen (fragment): SV40 (simian virus 40) small t antigen
    106..317     +  promoter       EF-1α core promoter: core promoter for human elongation factor EF-1α
    318..1256    +  intron         EF-1α intron A: intron upstream of the start codon of human EF-1α
   1278..1877    +  CDS            PuroR (fragment): puromycin N-acetyltransferase; pac from Streptomyces; confers resistance to puromycin
   1893..2481    +  misc_feature   WPRE: woodchuck hepatitis virus posttranscriptional regulatory element
   2532..2551    +  misc_feature   cPPT/CTS (fragment): central polypurine tract and central termination sequence of HIV-1
   2553..2786    +  LTR            3' LTR (ΔU3): self-inactivating 3' long terminal repeat (LTR) from HIV-1
   2864..2985    +  polyA_signal   SV40 poly(A) signal: SV40 polyadenylation signal
   3025..3160    +  rep_origin     SV40 ori: SV40 origin of replication
   3181..3199    -  promoter       T7 promoter: promoter for bacteriophage T7 RNA polymerase
   3207..3362    +  CDS            lacZα (fragment): LacZα fragment of β-galactosidase; lacZ fragment
   3367..3795    +  rep_origin     f1 ori (sequence partly withheld): f1 bacteriophage origin of replication; arrow indicates direction of (+) strand synthesis
   3848..3952    +  promoter       AmpR promoter: bla
   3953..4813    +  CDS            AmpR: β-lactamase; bla; confers resistance to ampicillin, carbenicillin, and related antibiotics
   4984..5572    +  rep_origin     ori: high-copy-number ColE1/pMB1/pBR322/pUC origin of replication
   5755..5847    +  CDS            lacI (fragment): lac repressor; lacI; The lac repressor binds to the lac operator to inhibit transcription in E. coli. This inhibition can be relieved by adding lactose or isopropyl-β-D-thiogalactopyranoside (IPTG).
   5860..5881    +  protein_bind   CAP binding site: CAP binding activates transcription in the presence of cAMP. E. coli catabolite activator protein
   5896..5926    +  promoter       lac promoter: promoter for the E. coli lac operon
   5934..5950    +  protein_bind   lac operator: The lac repressor binds to the lac operator to inhibit transcription in E. coli. This inhibition can be relieved by adding lactose or isopropyl-β-D-thiogalactopyranoside (IPTG). lac repressor encoded by lacI
   5995..6013    +  promoter       T3 promoter: promoter for bacteriophage T3 RNA polymerase
   6041..6267    +  promoter       RSV promoter: Rous sarcoma virus enhancer/promoter
   6268..6448    +  LTR            5' LTR (truncated): truncated 5' long terminal repeat (LTR) from HIV-1
   6495..6620    +  misc_feature   HIV-1 Ψ: packaging signal of human immunodeficiency virus type 1
   6604..6967    +  CDS            HIV-1 gag (fragment): gag protein from human immunodeficiency virus 1; gag
   7113..7346    +  misc_feature   RRE: The Rev response element (RRE) of HIV-1 allows for Rev-dependent mRNA export from the nucleus to the cytoplasm.
   7723..7749    +  CDS            Rev (fragment): human immunodeficiency virus 1 (HIV-1) Rev protein; rev; enhances nuclear export of unspliced and incompletely spliced viral mRNAs
   7753..7993    +  promoter       U6 promoter: RNA polymerase III promoter for human U6 snRNA
   8023..8098    +  misc_RNA       gRNA scaffold: guide RNA scaffold for the Streptococcus pyogenes CRISPR/Cas9 system
   8154..8271    +  misc_feature   cPPT/CTS: central polypurine tract and central termination sequence of HIV-1
>Addgene plasmid #77948 | PKN3 gRNA (BRDN0001146792) | addgene full sequence | sequence record 188710 | Addgene Assembled Sequence
CCCGGGTGCAAAGATGGATAAAGTTTTAAACAGAGAGGAATCTTTGCAGCTAATGGACCTTCTAGGTCTT
GAAAGGAGTGGGAATTGGCTCCGGTGCCCGTCAGTGGGCAGAGCGCACATCGCCCACAGTCCCCGAGAAG
TTGGGGGGAGGGGTCGGCAATTGATCCGGTGCCTAGAGAAGGTGGCGCGGGGTAAACTGGGAAAGTGATG
TCGTGTACTGGCTCCGCCTTTTTCCCGAGGGTGGGGGAGAACCGTATATAAGTGCAGTAGTCGCCGTGAA
CGTTCTTTTTCGCAACGGGTTTGCCGCCAGAACACAGGTAAGTGCCGTGTGTGGTTCCCGCGGGCCTGGC
CTCTTTACGGGTTATGGCCCTTGCGTGCCTTGAATTACTTCCACCTGGCTGCAGTACGTGATTCTTGATC
CCGAGCTTCGGGTTGGAAGTGGGTGGGAGAGTTCGAGGCCTTGCGCTTAAGGAGCCCCTTCGCCTCGTGC
TTGAGTTGAGGCCTGGCCTGGGCGCTGGGGCCGCCGCGTGCGAATCTGGTGGCACCTTCGCGCCTGTCTC
GCTGCTTTCGATAAGTCTCTAGCCATTTAAAATTTTTGATGACCTGCTGCGACGCTTTTTTTCTGGCAAG
ATAGTCTTGTAAATGCGGGCCAAGATCTGCACACTGGTATTTCGGTTTTTGGGGCCGCGGGCGGCGACGG
GGCCCGTGCGTCCCAGCGCACATGTTCGGCGAGGCGGGGCCTGCGAGCGCGGCCACCGAGAATCGGACGG
GGGTAGTCTCAAGCTGGCCGGCCTGCTCTGGTGCCTGGCCTCGCGCCGCCGTGTATCGCCCCGCCCTGGG
CGGCAAGGCTGGCCCGGTCGGCACCAGTTGCGTGAGCGGAAAGATGGCCGCTTCCCGGCCCTGCTGCAGG
GAGCTCAAAATGGAGGACGCGGCGCTCGGGAGAGCGGGCGGGTGAGTCACCCACACAAAGGAAAAGGGCC
TTTCCGTCCTCAGCCGTCGCTTCATGTGACTCCACGGAGTACCGGGCGCCGTCCAGGCACCTCGATTAGT
TCTCGAGCTTTTGGAGTACGTCGTCTTTAGGTTGGGGGGAGGGGTTTTATGCGATGGAGTTTCCCCACAC
TGAGTGGGTGGAGACTGAAGTTAGGCCAGCTTGGCACTTGATGTAATTCTCCTTGGAATTTGCCCTTTTT
GAGTTTGGATCTTGGTTCATTCTCAAGCCTCAGACAGTGGTTCAAAGTTTTTTTCTTCCATTTCAGGTGT
CGTGACGTACGGCCACCATGACCGAGTACAAGCCCACGGTGCGCCTCGCCACCCGCGACGACGTCCCCAG
GGCCGTACGCACCCTCGCCGCCGCGTTCGCCGACTACCCCGCCACGCGCCACACCGTCGATCCGGACCGC
CACATCGAGCGGGTCACCGAGCTGCAAGAACTCTTCCTCACGCGCGTCGGGCTCGACATCGGCAAGGTGT
GGGTCGCGGACGACGGCGCCGCCGTGGCGGTCTGGACCACGCCGGAGAGCGTCGAAGCGGGGGCGGTGTT
CGCCGAGATCGGCCCGCGCATGGCCGAGTTGAGCGGTTCCCGGCTGGCCGCGCAGCAACAGATGGAAGGC
CTCCTGGCGCCGCACCGGCCCAAGGAGCCCGCGTGGTTCCTGGCCACCGTCGGAGTCTCGCCCGACCACC
AGGGCAAGGGTCTGGGCAGCGCCGTCGTGCTCCCCGGAGTGGAGGCGGCCGAGCGCGCCGGGGTGCCCGC
CTTCCTGGAGACCTCCGCGCCCCGCAACCTCCCCTTCTACGAGCGGCTCGGCTTCACCGTCACCGCCGAC
GTCGAGGTGCCCGAAGGACCGCGCACCTGGTGCATGACCCGCAAGCCCGGTGCCTGAACGCGTTAAGTCG
ACAATCAACCTCTGGATTACAAAATTTGTGAAAGATTGACTGGTATTCTTAACTATGTTGCTCCTTTTAC
GCTATGTGGATACGCTGCTTTAATGCCTTTGTATCATGCTATTGCTTCCCGTATGGCTTTCATTTTCTCC
TCCTTGTATAAATCCTGGTTGCTGTCTCTTTATGAGGAGTTGTGGCCCGTTGTCAGGCAACGTGGCGTGG
TGTGCACTGTGTTTGCTGACGCAACCCCCACTGGTTGGGGCATTGCCACCACCTGTCAGCTCCTTTCCGG
GACTTTCGCTTTCCCCCTCCCTATTGCCACGGCGGAACTCATCGCCGCCTGCCTTGCCCGCTGCTGGACA
GGGGCTCGGCTGTTGGGCACTGACAATTCCGTGGTGTTGTCGGGGAAATCATCGTCCTTTCCTTGGCTGC
TCGCCTGTGTTGCCACCTGGATTCTGCGCGGGACGTCCTTCTGCTACGTCCCTTCGGCCCTCAATCCAGC
GGACCTTCCTTCCCGCGGCCTGCTGCCGGCTCTGCGGCCTCTTCCGCGTCTTCGCCTTCGCCCTCAGACG
AGTCGGATCTCCCTTTGGGCCGCCTCCCCGCGTCGACTTTAAGACCAATGACTTACAAGGCAGCTGTAGA
TCTTAGCCACTTTTTAAAAGAAAAGGGGGGACTGGAAGGGCTAATTCACTCCCAACGAAGACAAGATCTG
CTTTTTGCTTGTACTGGGTCTCTCTGGTTAGACCAGATCTGAGCCTGGGAGCTCTCTGGCTAACTAGGGA
ACCCACTGCTTAAGCCTCAATAAAGCTTGCCTTGAGTGCTTCAAGTAGTGTGTGCCCGTCTGTTGTGTGA
CTCTGGTAACTAGAGATCCCTCAGACCCTTTTAGTCAGTGTGGAAAATCTCTAGCAGTACGTATAGTAGT
TCATGTCATCTTATTATTCAGTATTTATAACTTGCAAAGAAATGAATATCAGAGAGTGAGAGGAACTTGT
TTATTGCAGCTTATAATGGTTACAAATAAAGCAATAGCATCACAAATTTCACAAATAAAGCATTTTTTTC
ACTGCATTCTAGTTGTGGTTTGTCCAAACTCATCAATGTATCTTATCATGTCTGGCTCTAGCTATCCCGC
CCCTAACTCCGCCCATCCCGCCCCTAACTCCGCCCAGTTCCGCCCATTCTCCGCCCCATGGCTGACTAAT
TTTTTTTATTTATGCAGAGGCCGAGGCCGCCTCGGCCTCTGAGCTATTCCAGAAGTAGTGAGGAGGCTTT
TTTGGAGGCCTAGGGACGTACCCAATTCGCCCTATAGTGAGTCGTATTACGCGCGCTCACTGGCCGTCGT
TTTACAACGTCGTGACTGGGAAAACCCTGGCGTTACCCAACTTAATCGCCTTGCAGCACATCCCCCTTTC
GCCAGCTGGCGTAATAGCGAAGAGGCCCGCACCGATCGCCCTTCCCAACAGTTGCGCAGCCTGAATGGCG
AATGGG
[124 nt withheld, positions 3367-3490]
C
[91 nt withheld, positions 3492-3582]
A
[49 nt withheld, positions 3584-3632]
CCTTTGACGTTGGAGTCCACGTTCTTT
[37 nt withheld, positions 3660-3696]
ACCCTATCTCGGTCTATTCTTTTGATTTATAAGGGATTTTGCCGATTTCGGCCTATTGGTTAAAAAATGA
GCTGATTTAACAAAAATTTAACGCGAATTTTAACAAAATATTAACGCTTACAATTTAGGTGGCACTTTTC
GGGGAAATGTGCGCGGAACCCCTATTTGTTTATTTTTCTAAATACATTCAAATATGTATCCGCTCATGAG
ACAATAACCCTGATAAATGCTTCAATAATATTGAAAAAGGAAGAGTATGAGTATTCAACATTTCCGTGTC
GCCCTTATTCCCTTTTTTGCGGCATTTTGCCTTCCTGTTTTTGCTCACCCAGAAACGCTGGTGAAAGTAA
AAGATGCTGAAGATCAGTTGGGTGCACGAGTGGGTTACATCGAACTGGATCTCAACAGCGGTAAGATCCT
TGAGAGTTTTCGCCCCGAAGAACGTTTTCCAATGATGAGCACTTTTAAAGTTCTGCTATGTGGCGCGGTA
TTATCCCGTATTGACGCCGGGCAAGAGCAACTCGGTCGCCGCATACACTATTCTCAGAATGACTTGGTTG
AGTACTCACCAGTCACAGAAAAGCATCTTACGGATGGCATGACAGTAAGAGAATTATGCAGTGCTGCCAT
AACCATGAGTGATAACACTGCGGCCAACTTACTTCTGACAACGATCGGAGGACCGAAGGAGCTAACCGCT
TTTTTGCACAACATGGGGGATCATGTAACTCGCCTTGATCGTTGGGAACCGGAGCTGAATGAAGCCATAC
CAAACGACGAGCGTGACACCACGATGCCTGTAGCAATGGCAACAACGTTGCGCAAACTATTAACTGGCGA
ACTACTTACTCTAGCTTCCCGGCAACAATTAATAGACTGGATGGAGGCGGATAAAGTTGCAGGACCACTT
CTGCGCTCGGCCCTTCCGGCTGGCTGGTTTATTGCTGATAAATCTGGAGCCGGTGAGCGTGGGTCTCGCG
GTATCATTGCAGCACTGGGGCCAGATGGTAAGCCCTCCCGTATCGTAGTTATCTACACGACGGGGAGTCA
GGCAACTATGGATGAACGAAATAGACAGATCGCTGAGATAGGTGCCTCACTGATTAAGCATTGGTAACTG
TCAGACCAAGTTTACTCATATATACTTTAGATTGATTTAAAACTTCATTTTTAATTTAAAAGGATCTAGG
TGAAGATCCTTTTTGATAATCTCATGACCAAAATCCCTTAACGTGAGTTTTCGTTCCACTGAGCGTCAGA
CCCCGTAGAAAAGATCAAAGGATCTTCTTGAGATCCTTTTTTTCTGCGCGTAATCTGCTGCTTGCAAACA
AAAAAACCACCGCTACCAGCGGTGGTTTGTTTGCCGGATCAAGAGCTACCAACTCTTTTTCCGAAGGTAA
CTGGCTTCAGCAGAGCGCAGATACCAAATACTGTTCTTCTAGTGTAGCCGTAGTTAGGCCACCACTTCAA
GAACTCTGTAGCACCGCCTACATACCTCGCTCTGCTAATCCTGTTACCAGTGGCTGCTGCCAGTGGCGAT
AAGTCGTGTCTTACCGGGTTGGACTCAAGACGATAGTTACCGGATAAGGCGCAGCGGTCGGGCTGAACGG
GGGGTTCGTGCACACAGCCCAGCTTGGAGCGAACGACCTACACCGAACTGAGATACCTACAGCGTGAGCT
ATGAGAAAGCGCCACGCTTCCCGAAGGGAGAAAGGCGGACAGGTATCCGGTAAGCGGCAGGGTCGGAACA
GGAGAGCGCACGAGGGAGCTTCCAGGGGGAAACGCCTGGTATCTTTATAGTCCTGTCGGGTTTCGCCACC
TCTGACTTGAGCGTCGATTTTTGTGATGCTCGTCAGGGGGGCGGAGCCTATGGAAAAACGCCAGCAACGC
GGCCTTTTTACGGTTCCTGGCCTTTTGCTGGCCTTTTGCTCACATGTTCTTTCCTGCGTTATCCCCTGAT
TCTGTGGATAACCGTATTACCGCCTTTGAGTGAGCTGATACCGCTCGCCGCAGCCGAACGACCGAGCGCA
GCGAGTCAGTGAGCGAGGAAGCGGAAGAGCGCCCAATACGCAAACCGCCTCTCCCCGCGCGTTGGCCGAT
TCATTAATGCAGCTGGCACGACAGGTTTCCCGACTGGAAAGCGGGCAGTGAGCGCAACGCAATTAATGTG
AGTTAGCTCACTCATTAGGCACCCCAGGCTTTACACTTTATGCTTCCGGCTCGTATGTTGTGTGGAATTG
TGAGCGGATAACAATTTCACACAGGAAACAGCTATGACCATGATTACGCCAAGCGCGCAATTAACCCTCA
CTAAAGGGAACAAAAGCTGGAGCTGCAAGCTTAATGTAGTCTTATGCAATACTCTTGTAGTCTTGCAACA
TGGTAACGATGAGTTAGCAACATGCCTTACAAGGAGAGAAAAAGCACCGTGCATGCCGATTGGTGGAAGT
AAGGTGGTACGATCGTGCCTTATTAGGAAGGCAACAGACGGGTCTGACATGGATTGGACGAACCACTGAA
TTGCCGCATTGCAGAGATATTGTATTTAAGTGCCTAGCTCGATACATAAACGGGTCTCTCTGGTTAGACC
AGATCTGAGCCTGGGAGCTCTCTGGCTAACTAGGGAACCCACTGCTTAAGCCTCAATAAAGCTTGCCTTG
AGTGCTTCAAGTAGTGTGTGCCCGTCTGTTGTGTGACTCTGGTAACTAGAGATCCCTCAGACCCTTTTAG
TCAGTGTGGAAAATCTCTAGCAGTGGCGCCCGAACAGGGACTTGAAAGCGAAAGGGAAACCAGAGGAGCT
CTCTCGACGCAGGACTCGGCTTGCTGAAGCGCGCACGGCAAGAGGCGAGGGGCGGCGACTGGTGAGTACG
CCAAAAATTTTGACTAGCGGAGGCTAGAAGGAGAGAGATGGGTGCGAGAGCGTCAGTATTAAGCGGGGGA
GAATTAGATCGCGATGGGAAAAAATTCGGTTAAGGCCAGGGGGAAAGAAAAAATATAAATTAAAACATAT
AGTATGGGCAAGCAGGGAGCTAGAACGATTCGCAGTTAATCCTGGCCTGTTAGAAACATCAGAAGGCTGT
AGACAAATACTGGGACAGCTACAACCATCCCTTCAGACAGGATCAGAAGAACTTAGATCATTATATAATA
CAGTAGCAACCCTCTATTGTGTGCATCAAAGGATAGAGATAAAAGACACCAAGGAAGCTTTAGACAAGAT
AGAGGAAGAGCAAAACAAAAGTAAGACCACCGCACAGCAAGCGGCCGCTGATCTTCAGACCTGGAGGAGG
AGATATGAGGGACAATTGGAGAAGTGAATTATATAAATATAAAGTAGTAAAAATTGAACCATTAGGAGTA
GCACCCACCAAGGCAAAGAGAAGAGTGGTGCAGAGAGAAAAAAGAGCAGTGGGAATAGGAGCTTTGTTCC
TTGGGTTCTTGGGAGCAGCAGGAAGCACTATGGGCGCAGCGTCAATGACGCTGACGGTACAGGCCAGACA
ATTATTGTCTGGTATAGTGCAGCAGCAGAACAATTTGCTGAGGGCTATTGAGGCGCAACAGCATCTGTTG
CAACTCACAGTCTGGGGCATCAAGCAGCTCCAGGCAAGAATCCTGGCTGTGGAAAGATACCTAAAGGATC
AACAGCTCCTGGGGATTTGGGGTTGCTCTGGAAAACTCATTTGCACCACTGCTGTGCCTTGGAATGCTAG
TTGGAGTAATAAATCTCTGGAACAGATTTGGAATCACACGACCTGGATGGAGTGGGACAGAGAAATTAAC
AATTACACAAGCTTAATACACTCCTTAATTGAAGAATCGCAAAACCAGCAAGAAAAGAATGAACAAGAAT
TATTGGAATTAGATAAATGGGCAAGTTTGTGGAATTGGTTTAACATAACAAATTGGCTGTGGTATATAAA
ATTATTCATAATGATAGTAGGAGGCTTGGTAGGTTTAAGAATAGTTTTTGCTGTACTTTCTATAGTGAAT
AGAGTTAGGCAGGGATATTCACCATTATCGTTTCAGACCCACCTCCCAACCCCGAGGGGACCCAGAGAGG
GCCTATTTCCCATGATTCCTTCATATTTGCATATACGATACAAGGCTGTTAGAGAGATAATTAGAATTAA
TTTGACTGTAAACACAAAGATATTAGTACAAAATACGTGACGTAGAAAGTAATAATTTCTTGGGTAGTTT
GCAGTTTTAAAATTATGTTTTAAAATGGACTATCATATGCTTACCGTAACTTGAAAGTATTTCGATTTCT
TGGCTTTATATATCTTGTGGAAAGGACGAAACACCGAGGGCTTCGCAGATGAACCTGTTTTAGAGCTAGA
AATAGCAAGTTAAAATAAGGCTAGTCCGTTATCAACTTGAAAAAGTGGCACCGAGTCGGTGCTTTTTTAA
GCTTGGCGTAACTAGATCTTGAGACAAATGGCAGTATTCATCCACAATTTTAAAAGAAAAGGGGGGATTG
GGGGGTACAGTGCAGGGGAAAGAATAGTAGACATAATAGCAACAGACATACAAACTAAAGAATTACAAAA
ACAAATTACAAAAATTCAAAATTTTCGGGTTTATTACAGGGACAGCAGAGATCCACTTTGGCGCCGGCTC
GAGGGGG
