>Addgene plasmid #77948 | PKN3 gRNA (BRDN0001146792) | depositor partial sequence | sequence record 145408 | Target Sequence
AGGGCTTCGCAGATGAACCT
