>Addgene plasmid #77948 | PKN3 gRNA (BRDN0001146792) | addgene partial sequence | sequence record 188709 | hU6-F
AAATACGTGACGTAGAAAGTAATAATTTCTTGGGTAGTTTGCAGTTTTAAAATTATGTTTTAAAATGGAC
TATCATATGCTTACCGTAACTTGAAAGTATTTCGATTTCTTGGCTTTATATATCTTGTGGAAAGGACGAA
ACACCGAGGGCTTCGCAGATGAACCTGTTTTAGAGCTAGAAATAGCAAGTTAAAATAAGGCTAGTCCGTT
ATCAACTTGAAAAAGTGGCACCGAGTCGGTGCTTTTTTAAGCTTGGCGTAACTAGATCTTGAGACAAATG
GCAGTATTCATCCACAATTTTAAAAGAAAAGGGGGGATTGGGGGGTACAGTGCAGGGGAAAGAATAGTAG
ACATAATAGCAACAGACATACAAACTAAAGAATTACAAAAACAAATTACAAAAATTCAAAATTTTCGGGT
TTATTACAGGGACAGCAGAGATCCACTTTGGCGCCGGCTCGAGGGGGCCCGGGTGCAAAGATGGATAAAG
TTTTAAACAGAGAGGAATCTTTGCAGCTAATGGACCTTCTAGGTCTTGAAAGGAGTGGGAATTGGCTCCG
GTGCCCGTCA
